>Addgene plasmid #244207 | SM269_EF1A-dHyperLbCas12a-P300-T2A-BlastR | addgene full sequence | sequence record 486075 | Addgene NGS Result
GTCGACGGATCGGGAGATCTCCCGATCCCCTATGGTGCACTCTCAGTACAATCTGCTCTGATGCCGCATA
GTTAAGCCAGTATCTGCTCCCTGCTTGTGTGTTGGAGGTCGCTGAGTAGTGCGCGAGCAAAATTTAAGCT
ACAACAAGGCAAGGCTTGACCGACAATTGCATGAAGAATCTGCTTAGGGTTAGGCGTTTTGCGCTGCTTC
GCGATGTACGGGCCAGATATACGCGTTGACATTGATTATTGACTAGTTATTAATAGTAATCAATTACGGG
GTCATTAGTTCATAGCCCATATATGGAGTTCCGCGTTACATAACTTACGGTAAATGGCCCGCCTGGCTGA
CCGCCCAACGACCCCCGCCCATTGACGTCAATAATGACGTATGTTCCCATAGTAACGCCAATAGGGACTT
TCCATTGACGTCAATGGGTGGAGTATTTACGGTAAACTGCCCACTTGGCAGTACATCAAGTGTATCATAT
GCCAAGTACGCCCCCTATTGACGTCAATGACGGTAAATGGCCCGCCTGGCATTATGCCCAGTACATGACC
TTATGGGACTTTCCTACTTGGCAGTACATCTACGTATTAGTCATCGCTATTACCATGGTGATGCGGTTTT
GGCAGTACATCAATGGGCGTGGATAGCGGTTTGACTCACGGGGATTTCCAAGTCTCCACCCCATTGACGT
CAATGGGAGTTTGTTTTGGCACCAAAATCAACGGGACTTTCCAAAATGTCGTAACAACTCCGCCCCATTG
ACGCAAATGGGCGGTAGGCGTGTACGGTGGGAGGTCTATATAAGCAGCGCGTTTTGCCTGTACTGGGTCT
CTCTGGTTAGACCAGATCTGAGCCTGGGAGCTCTCTGGCTAACTAGGGAACCCACTGCTTAAGCCTCAAT
AAAGCTTGCCTTGAGTGCTTCAAGTAGTGTGTGCCCGTCTGTTGTGTGACTCTGGTAACTAGAGATCCCT
CAGACCCTTTTAGTCAGTGTGGAAAATCTCTAGCAGTGGCGCCCGAACAGGGACTTGAAAGCGAAAGGGA
AACCAGAGGAGCTCTCTCGACGCAGGACTCGGCTTGCTGAAGCGCGCACGGCAAGAGGCGAGGGGCGGCG
ACTGGTGAGTACGCCAAAAATTTTGACTAGCGGAGGCTAGAAGGAGAGAGATGGGTGCGAGAGCGTCAGT
ATTAAGCGGGGGAGAATTAGATCGCGATGGGAAAAAATTCGGTTAAGGCCAGGGGGAAAGAAAAAATATA
AATTAAAACATATAGTATGGGCAAGCAGGGAGCTAGAACGATTCGCAGTTAATCCTGGCCTGTTAGAAAC
ATCAGAAGGCTGTAGACAAATACTGGGACAGCTACAACCATCCCTTCAGACAGGATCAGAAGAACTTAGA
TCATTATATAATACAGTAGCAACCCTCTATTGTGTGCATCAAAGGATAGAGATAAAAGACACCAAGGAAG
CTTTAGACAAGATAGAGGAAGAGCAAAACAAAAGTAAGACCACCGCACAGCAAGCGGCCGCTGATCTTCA
GACCTGGAGGAGGAGATATGAGGGACAATTGGAGAAGTGAATTATATAAATATAAAGTAGTAAAAATTGA
ACCATTAGGAGTAGCACCCACCAAGGCAAAGAGAAGAGTGGTGCAGAGAGAAAAAAGAGCAGTGGGAATA
GGAGCTTTGTTCCTTGGGTTCTTGGGAGCAGCAGGAAGCACTATGGGCGCAGCGTCAATGACGCTGACGG
TACAGGCCAGACAATTATTGTCTGGTATAGTGCAGCAGCAGAACAATTTGCTGAGGGCTATTGAGGCGCA
ACAGCATCTGTTGCAACTCACAGTCTGGGGCATCAAGCAGCTCCAGGCAAGAATCCTGGCTGTGGAAAGA
TACCTAAAGGATCAACAGCTCCTGGGGATTTGGGGTTGCTCTGGAAAACTCATTTGCACCACTGCTGTGC
CTTGGAATGCTAGTTGGAGTAATAAATCTCTGGAACAGATTTGGAATCACACGACCTGGATGGAGTGGGA
CAGAGAAATTAACAATTACACAAGCTTAATACACTCCTTAATTGAAGAATCGCAAAACCAGCAAGAAAAG
AATGAACAAGAATTATTGGAATTAGATAAATGGGCAAGTTTGTGGAATTGGTTTAACATAACAAATTGGC
TGTGGTATATAAAATTATTCATAATGATAGTAGGAGGCTTGGTAGGTTTAAGAATAGTTTTTGCTGTACT
TTCTATAGTGAATAGAGTTAGGCAGGGATATTCACCATTATCGTTTCAGACCCACCTCCCAACCCCGAGG
GGACCCGACAGGCCCGAAGGAATAGAAGAAGAAGGTGGAGAGAGAGACAGAGACAGATCCATTCGATTAG
TGAACGGATCGGCACTGCGTGCGCCAATTCTGCAGACAAATGGCAGTATTCATCCACAATTTTAAAAGAA
AAGGGGGGATTGGGGGGTACAGTGCAGGGGAAAGAATAGTAGACATAATAGCAACAGACATACAAACTAA
AGAATTACAAAAACAAATTACAAAAATTCAAAATTTTCGGGTTTATTACAGGGACAGCAGAGATCCAGTT
TGGTTAATTAACCCGTGTCGGCTCCAGATCTGGCCTCCGGGCTCCGGTGCCCGTCAGTGGGCAGAGCGCA
CATCGCCCACAGTCCCCGAGAAGTTGGGGGGAGGGGTCGGCAATTGAACCGGTGCCTAGAGAAGGTGGCG
CGGGGTAAACTGGGAAAGTGATGTCGTGTACTGGCTCCGCCTTTTTCCCGAGGGTGGGGGAGAACCGTAT
ATAAGTGCAGTAGTCGCCGTGAACGTTCTTTTTCGCAACGGGTTTGCCGCCAGAACACAGGTAAGTGCCG
TGTGTGGTTCCCGCGGGCCTGGCCTCTTTACGGGTTATGGCCCTTGCGTGCCTTGAATTACTTCCACCTG
GCTGCAGTACGTGATTCTTGATCCCGAGCTTCGGGTTGGAAGTGGGTGGGAGAGTTCGAGGCCTTGCGCT
TAAGGAGCCCCTTCGCCTCGTGCTTGAGTTGAGGCCTGGCCTGGGCGCTGGGGCCGCCGCGTGCGAATCT
GGTGGCACCTTCGCGCCTGTCTCGCTGCTTTCGATAAGTCTCTAGCCATTTAAAATTTTTGATGACCTGC
TGCGACGCTTTTTTTCTGGCAAGATAGTCTTGTAAATGCGGGCCAAGATCTGCACACTGGTATTTCGGTT
TTTGGGGCCGCGGGCGGCGACGGGGCCCGTGCGTCCCAGCGCACATGTTCGGCGAGGCGGGGCCTGCGAG
CGCGGCCACCGAGAATCGGACGGGGGTAGTCTCAAGCTGGCCGGCCTGCTCTGGTGCCTGGCCTCGCGCC
GCCGTGTATCGCCCCGCCCTGGGCGGCAAGGCTGGCCCGGTCGGCACCAGTTGCGTGAGCGGAAAGATGG
CCGCTTCCCGGCCCTGCTGCAGGGAGCTCAAAATGGAGGACGCGGCGCTCGGGAGAGCGGGCGGGTGAGT
CACCCACACAAAGGAAAAGGGCCTTTCCGTCCTCAGCCGTCGCTTCATGTGACTCCACGGAGTACCGGGC
GCCGTCCAGGCACCTCGATTAGTTCTCGAGCTTTTGGAGTACGTCGTCTTTAGGTTGGGGGGAGGGGTTT
TATGCGATGGAGTTTCCCCACACTGAGTGGGTGGAGACTGAAGTTAGGCCAGCTTGGCACTTGATGTAAT
TCTCCTTGGAATTTGCCCTTTTTGAGTTTGGATCTTGGTTCATTCTCAAGCCTCAGACAGTGGTTCAAAG
TTTTTTTCTTCCATTTCAGGTGTCGTGAGCTTCTAGAGCCACCATGAGCAAGCTGGAGAAGTTTACAAAC
TGCTACTCCCTGTCTAAGACCCTGAGGTTCAAGGCCATCCCTGTGGGCAAGACCCAGGAGAACATCGACA
ATAAGCGGCTGCTGGTGGAGGACGAGAAGAGAGCCGAGGATTATAAGGGCGTGAAGAAGCTGCTGGATCG
CTACTATCTGTCTTTTATCAACGACGTGCTGCACAGCATCAAGCTGAAGAATCTGAACAATTACATCAGC
CTGTTCCGGAAGAAAACCAGAACCGAGAAGGAGAATAAGGAGCTGGAGAACCTGGAGATCAATCTGCGGA
AGGAGATCGCCAAGGCCTTCAAGGGCAACGAGGGCTACAAGTCCCTGTTTAAGAAGGATATCATCGAGAC
AATCCTGCCAGAGTTCCTGGACGATAAGGACGAGATCGCCCTGGTGAACAGCTTCAATGGCTTTACCACA
GCCTTCACCGGCTTCTTTCGCAACAGAGAGAATATGTTTTCCGAGGAGGCCAAGAGCACATCCATCGCCT
TCAGGTGTATCAACGAGAATCTGACCCGCTACATCTCTAATATGGACATCTTCGAGAAGGTGGACGCCAT
CTTTGATAAGCACGAGGTGCAGGAGATCAAGGAGAAGATCCTGAACAGCGACTATGATGTGGAGGATTTC
TTTGAGGGCGAGTTCTTTAACTTTGTGCTGACACAGGAGGGCATCCGCGTGTATAACGCCATCATCGGCG
GCTTCGTGACCGAGAGCGGCGAGAAGATCAAGGGCCTGAACGAGTACATCAACCTGTATAATCAGAAAAC
CAAGCAGAAGCTGCCTAAGTTTAAGCCACTGTATAAGCAGGTGCTGAGCGATCGGGAGTCTCTGAGCTTC
TACGGCCGGGGCTATACATCCGATGAGGAGGTGCTGGAGGTGTTTAGAAACACCCTGAACAAGAACAGCG
AGATCTTCAGCTCCATCAAGAAGCTGGAGAAGCTGTTCAAGAATTTTGACGAGTACTCTAGCGCCGGCAT
CTTTGTGAAGAACGGCCCCGCCATCAGCACAATCTCCAAGCGCATCTTCGGCGAGTGGAACGTGATCCGG
GACAAGTGGAATGCCGAGTATGACGATATCCACCTGAAGAAGAAGGCCGTGGTGACCGAGAAGTACGAGG
ACGATCGGAGAAAGTCCTTCAAGAAGATCGGCTCCTTTTCTCTGGAGCAGCTGCAGGAGTACGCCGACGC
CGATCTGTCTGTGGTGGAGAAGCTGAAGGAGATCATCATCCAGAAGGTGGATGAGATCTACAAGGTGTAT
GGCTCCTCTGAGAAGCTGTTCGACGCCGATTTTGTGCTGGAGAAGAGCCTGAAGAAGAACGACGCCGTGG
TGGCCATCATGAAGGACCTGCTGGATTCTGTGAAGAGCTTCGAGAATTACATCAAGGCCTTCTTTGGCGA
GGGCAAGGAGACAAACAGGGACGAGTCCTTCTATGGCGATTTTGTGCTGGCCTACGACATCCTGCTGAAG
GTGGACCACATCTACGATGCCATCCGCAATTATGTGACCCAGAAGCCCTACTCTAAGGATAAGTTCAAGC
TGTATTTTCAGAACCCTCAGTTCATGGGCGGCTGGGACAAGGATAAGGAGACAGACTATCGGGCCACCAT
CCTGAGATACGGCTCCAAGTACTATCTGGCCATCATGGATAAGAAGTACGCCAAGTGCCTGCAGAAGATC
GACAAGGACGATGTGAACGGCAATTACGAGAAGATCAACTATAAGCTGCTGCCCGGCCCTAATAAGATGC
TGCCAAAGGTGTTCTTTTCTAAGAAGTGGATGGCCTACTATAACCCCAGCGAGGACATCCAGAAGATCTA
CAAGAATGGCACATTCAAGAAGGGCGATATGTTTAACCTGAATGACTGTCACAAGCTGATCGACTTCTTT
AAGGATAGCATCTCCCGGTATCCAAAGTGGTCCAATGCCTACGATTTCAACTTTTCTGAGACAGAGAAGT
ATAAGGACATCGCCGGCTTTTACAGAGAGGTGGAGGAGCAGGGCTATAAGGTGAGCTTCGAGTCTGCCAG
CAAGAAGGAGGTGGATAAGCTGGTGGAGGAGGGCAAGCTGTATATGTTCCAGATCTATAACAAGGACTTT
TCCGATAAGTCTCACGGCACACCCAATCTGCACACCATGTACTTCAAGCTGCTGTTTGACGAGAACAATC
ACGGACAGATCAGGCTGAGCGGAGGAGCAGAGCTGTTCATGAGGCGCGCCTCCCTGAAGAAGGAGGAGCT
GGTGGTGCACCCAGCCAACTCCCCTATCGCCAACAAGAATCCAGATAATCCCAAGAAAACCACAACCCTG
TCCTACGACGTGTATAAGGATAAGAGGTTTTCTGAGGACCAGTACGAGCTGCACATCCCAATCGCCATCA
ATAAGTGCCCCAAGAACATCTTCAAGATCAATACAGAGGTGCGCGTGCTGCTGAAGCACGACGATAACCC
CTATGTGATCGGCATCGCCAGGGGCGAGCGCAATCTGCTGTATATCGTGGTGGTGGACGGCAAGGGCAAC
ATCGTGGAGCAGTATTCCCTGAACGAGATCATCAACAACTTCAACGGCATCAGGATCAAGACAGATTACC
ACTCTCTGCTGGACAAGAAGGAGAAGGAGAGGTTCGAGGCCCGCCAGAACTGGACCTCCATCGAGAATAT
CAAGGAGCTGAAGGCCGGCTATATCTCTCAGGTGGTGCACAAGATCTGCGAGCTGGTGGAGAAGTACGAT
GCCGTGATCGCCCTGGAGGACCTGAACTCTGGCTTTAAGAATAGCCGCGTGAAGGTGGAGAAGCAGGTGT
ATCAGAAGTTCGAGAAGATGCTGATCGATAAGCTGAACTACATGGTGGACAAGAAGTCTAATCCTTGTGC
AACAGGCGGCGCCCTGAAGGGCTATCAGATCACCAATAAGTTCGAGAGCTTTAAGTCCATGTCTACCCAG
AACGGCTTCATCTTTTACATCCCTGCCTGGCTGACATCCAAGATCGATCCATCTACCGGCTTTGTGAACC
TGCTGAAAACCAAGTATACCAGCATCGCCGATTCCAAGAAGTTCATCAGCTCCTTTGACAGGATCATGTA
CGTGCCCGAGGAGGATCTGTTCGAGTTTGCCCTGGACTATAAGAACTTCTCTCGCACAGACGCCGATTAC
ATCAAGAAGTGGAAGCTGTACTCCTACGGCAACCGGATCAGAATCTTCCGGAATCCTAAGAAGAACAACG
TGTTCGACTGGGAGGAGGTGTGCCTGACCAGCGCCTATAAGGAGCTGTTCAACAAGTACGGCATCAATTA
TCAGCAGGGCGATATCAGAGCCCTGCTGTGCGAGCAGTCCGACAAGGCCTTCTACTCTAGCTTTATGGCC
CTGATGAGCCTGATGCTGCAGATGCGGAACAGCATCACAGGCCGCACCGACGTGGATTTTCTGATCAGCC
CTGTGAAGAACTCCGACGGCATCTTCTACGATAGCCGGAACTATGAGGCCCAGGAGAATGCCATCCTGCC
AAAGAACGCCGACGCCAATGGCGCCTATAACATCGCCAGAAAGGTGCTGTGGGCCATCGGCCAGTTCAAG
AAGGCCGAGGACGAGAAGCTGGATAAGGTGAAGATCGCCATCTCTAACAAGGAGTGGCTGGAGTACGCCC
AGACCAGCGTGAAGCACGGATCCTATCCCTATGACGTGCCCGATTATGCCAGCCTGGGCAGCGGCTCCCC
TGCTGCCAAACGCGTTAAACTAGACGAAGATCCTGCCGCGAAGCGCGTGAAACTGGACGACGGCATTGGT
AGTGGGAGCAACGGCAGCAGCCTCATTTTCAAACCAGAAGAACTACGACAGGCACTGATGCCAACTTTGG
AGGCACTTTACCGTCAGGATCCAGAATCCCTTCCCTTTCGTCAACCTGTGGACCCTCAGCTTTTAGGAAT
CCCTGATTACTTTGATATTGTGAAGAGCCCCATGGATCTTTCTACCATTAAGAGGAAGTTAGACACTGGA
CAGTATCAGGAGCCCTGGCAGTATGTCGATGATATTTGGCTTATGTTCAATAATGCCTGGTTATATAACC
GGAAAACATCACGGGTATACAAATACTGCTCCAAGCTCTCTGAGGTCTTTGAACAAGAAATTGACCCAGT
GATGCAAAGCCTTGGATACTGTTGTGGCAGAAAGTTGGAGTTCTCTCCACAGACACTGTGTTGCTACGGC
AAACAGTTGTGCACAATACCTCGTGATGCCACTTATTACAGTTACCAGAACAGGTATCATTTCTGTGAGA
AGTGTTTCAATGAGATCCAAGGGGAGAGCGTTTCTTTGGGGGATGACCCTTCCCAGCCTCAAACTACAAT
AAATAAAGAACAATTTTCCAAGAGAAAAAATGACACACTGGATCCTGAACTGTTTGTTGAATGTACAGAG
TGCGGAAGAAAGATGCATCAGATCTGTGTCCTTCACCATGAGATCATCTGGCCTGCTGGATTCGTCTGTG
ATGGCTGTTTAAAGAAAAGTGCACGAACTAGGAAAGAAAATAAGTTTTCTGCTAAAAGGTTGCCATCTAC
CAGACTTGGCACCTTTCTAGAGAATCGTGTGAATGACTTTCTGAGGCGACAGAATCACCCTGAGTCAGGA
GAGGTCACTGTTAGAGTAGTTCATGCTTCTGACAAAACCGTGGAAGTAAAACCAGGCATGAAAGCAAGGT
TTGTGGACAGTGGAGAGATGGCAGAATCCTTTCCATACCGAACCAAAGCCCTCTTTGCCTTTGAAGAAAT
TGATGGTGTTGACCTGTGCTTCTTTGGCATGCATGTTCAAGAGTATGGCTCTGACTGCCCTCCACCCAAC
CAGAGGAGAGTATACATATCTTACCTCGATAGTGTTCATTTCTTCCGTCCTAAATGCTTGAGGACTGCAG
TCTATCATGAAATCCTAATTGGATATTTAGAATATGTCAAGAAATTAGGTTACACAACAGGGCATATTTG
GGCATGTCCACCAAGTGAGGGAGATGATTATATCTTCCATTGCCATCCTCCTGACCAGAAGATACCCAAG
CCCAAGCGACTGCAGGAATGGTACAAAAAAATGCTTGACAAGGCTGTATCAGAGCGTATTGTCCATGACT
ACAAGGATATTTTTAAACAAGCTACTGAAGATAGATTAACAAGTGCAAAGGAATTGCCTTATTTCGAGGG
TGATTTCTGGCCCAATGTTCTGGAAGAAAGCATTAAGGAACTGGAACAGGAGGAAGAAGAGAGAAAACGA
GAGGAAAACACCAGCAATGAAAGCACAGATGTGACCAAGGGAGACAGCAAAAATGCTAAAAAGAAGAATA
ATAAGAAAACCAGCAAAAATAAGAGCAGCCTGAGTAGGGGCAACAAGAAGAAACCCGGGATGCCCAATGT
ATCTAACGACCTCTCACAGAAACTATATGCCACCATGGAGAAGCATAAAGAGGTCTTCTTTGTGATCCGC
CTCATTGCTGGCCCTGCTGCCAACTCCCTGCCTCCCATTGTTGATCCTGATCCTCTCATCCCCTGCGATC
TGATGGATGGTCGGGATGCGTTTCTCACGCTGGCAAGGGACAAGCACCTGGAGTTCTCTTCACTCCGAAG
AGCCCAGTGGTCCACCATGTGCATGCTGGTGGAGCTGCACACGCAGAGCCAGGACGCTAGCGAGGGCAGA
GGAAGTCTTCTAACATGCGGTGACGTGGAGGAGAATCCCGGCCCTGGTACCATGGCCAAGCCTTTGTCTC
AAGAAGAATCCACCCTCATTGAAAGAGCAACGGCTACAATCAACAGCATCCCCATCTCTGAAGACTACAG
CGTCGCCAGCGCAGCTCTCTCTAGCGACGGCCGCATCTTCACTGGTGTCAATGTATATCATTTTACTGGG
GGACCTTGTGCAGAACTCGTGGTGCTGGGCACTGCTGCTGCTGCGGCAGCTGGCAACCTGACTTGTATCG
TCGCGATCGGAAATGAGAACAGGGGCATCTTGAGCCCCTGCGGACGGTGCCGACAGGTGCTTCTCGATCT
GCATCCTGGGATCAAAGCCATAGTGAAGGACAGTGATGGACAGCCGACGGCAGTTGGGATTCGTGAATTG
CTGCCCTCTGGTTATGTGTGGGAGGGCACCGGTTGAGAATTCGATATCAAGCTTATCGATAATCAACCTC
TGGATTACAAAATTTGTGAAAGATTGACTGGTATTCTTAACTATGTTGCTCCTTTTACGCTATGTGGATA
CGCTGCTTTAATGCCTTTGTATCATGCTATTGCTTCCCGTATGGCTTTCATTTTCTCCTCCTTGTATAAA
TCCTGGTTGCTGTCTCTTTATGAGGAGTTGTGGCCCGTTGTCAGGCAACGTGGCGTGGTGTGCACTGTGT
TTGCTGACGCAACCCCCACTGGTTGGGGCATTGCCACCACCTGTCAGCTCCTTTCCGGGACTTTCGCTTT
CCCCCTCCCTATTGCCACGGCGGAACTCATCGCCGCCTGCCTTGCCCGCTGCTGGACAGGGGCTCGGCTG
TTGGGCACTGACAATTCCGTGGTGTTGTCGGGGAAATCATCGTCCTTTCCTTGGCTGCTCGCCTGTGTTG
CCACCTGGATTCTGCGCGGGACGTCCTTCTGCTACGTCCCTTCGGCCCTCAATCCAGCGGACCTTCCTTC
CCGCGGCCTGCTGCCGGCTCTGCGGCCTCTTCCGCGTCTTCGCCTTCGCCCTCAGACGAGTCGGATCTCC
CTTTGGGCCGCCTCCCCGCATCGATACCGTCGACCTCGAGACCTAGAAAAACATGGAGCAATCACAAGTA
GCAATACAGCAGCTACCAATGCTGATTGTGCCTGGCTAGAAGCACAAGAGGAGGAGGAGGTGGGTTTTCC
AGTCACACCTCAGGTACCTTTAAGACCAATGACTTACAAGGCAGCTGTAGATCTTAGCCACTTTTTAAAA
GAAAAGGGGGGACTGGAAGGGCTAATTCACTCCCAACGAAGACAAGATATCCTTGATCTGTGGATCTACC
ACACACAAGGCTACTTCCCTGATTGGCAGAACTACACACCAGGGCCAGGGATCAGATATCCACTGACCTT
TGGATGGTGCTACAAGCTAGTACCAGTTGAGCAAGAGAAGGTAGAAGAAGCCAATGAAGGAGAGAACACC
CGCTTGTTACACCCTGTGAGCCTGCATGGGATGGATGACCCGGAGAGAGAAGTATTAGAGTGGAGGTTTG
ACAGCCGCCTAGCATTTCATCACATGGCCCGAGAGCTGCATCCGGACTGTACTGGGTCTCTCTGGTTAGA
CCAGATCTGAGCCTGGGAGCTCTCTGGCTAACTAGGGAACCCACTGCTTAAGCCTCAATAAAGCTTGCCT
TGAGTGCTTCAAGTAGTGTGTGCCCGTCTGTTGTGTGACTCTGGTAACTAGAGATCCCTCAGACCCTTTT
AGTCAGTGTGGAAAATCTCTAGCAGGGCCCGTTTAAACCCGCTGATCAGCCTCGACTGTGCCTTCTAGTT
GCCAGCCATCTGTTGTTTGCCCCTCCCCCGTGCCTTCCTTGACCCTGGAAGGTGCCACTCCCACTGTCCT
TTCCTAATAAAATGAGGAAATTGCATCGCATTGTCTGAGTAGGTGTCATTCTATTCTGGGGGGTGGGGTG
GGGCAGGACAGCAAGGGGGAGGATTGGGAAGACAATAGCAGGCATGCTGGGGATGCGGTGGGCTCTATGG
CTTCTGAGGCGGAAAGAACCAGCTGGGGCTCTAGGGGGTATCCCC
[124 nt withheld, positions 11596-11719]
C
[91 nt withheld, positions 11721-11811]
A
[49 nt withheld, positions 11813-11861]
CCTTTGACGTTGGAGTCCACGTTCTTT
[37 nt withheld, positions 11889-11925]
ACCCTATCTCGGTCTATTCTTTTGATTTATAAGGGATTTTGCCGATTTCGGCCTATTGGTTAAAAAATGA
GCTGATTTAACAAAAATTTAACGCGAATTAATTCTGTGGAATGTGTGTCAGTTAGGGTGTGGAAAGTCCC
CAGGCTCCCCAGCAGGCAGAAGTATGCAAAGCATGCATCTCAATTAGTCAGCAACCAGGTGTGGAAAGTC
CCCAGGCTCCCCAGCAGGCAGAAGTATGCAAAGCATGCATCTCAATTAGTCAGCAACCATAGTCCCGCCC
CTAACTCCGCCCATCCCGCCCCTAACTCCGCCCAGTTCCGCCCATTCTCCGCCCCATGGCTGACTAATTT
TTTTTATTTATGCAGAGGCCGAGGCCGCCTCTGCCTCTGAGCTATTCCAGAAGTAGTGAGGAGGCTTTTT
TGGAGGCCTAGGCTTTTGCAAAAAGCTCCCGGGAGCTTGTATATCCATTTTCGGATCTGATCAGCACGTG
TTGACAATTAATCATCGGCATAGTATATCGGCATAGTATAATACGACAAGGTGAGGAACTAAACCATGGC
CAAGTTGACCAGTGCCGTTCCGGTGCTCACCGCGCGCGACGTCGCCGGAGCGGTCGAGTTCTGGACCGAC
CGGCTCGGGTTCTCCCGGGACTTCGTGGAGGACGACTTCGCCGGTGTGGTCCGGGACGACGTGACCCTGT
TCATCAGCGCGGTCCAGGACCAGGTGGTGCCGGACAACACCCTGGCCTGGGTGTGGGTGCGCGGCCTGGA
CGAGCTGTACGCCGAGTGGTCGGAGGTCGTGTCCACGAACTTCCGGGACGCCTCCGGGCCGGCCATGACC
GAGATCGGCGAGCAGCCGTGGGGGCGGGAGTTCGCCCTGCGCGACCCGGCCGGCAACTGCGTGCACTTCG
TGGCCGAGGAGCAGGACTGACACGTGCTACGAGATTTCGATTCCACCGCCGCCTTCTATGAAAGGTTGGG
CTTCGGAATCGTTTTCCGGGACGCCGGCTGGATGATCCTCCAGCGCGGGGATCTCATGCTGGAGTTCTTC
GCCCACCCCAACTTGTTTATTGCAGCTTATAATGGTTACAAATAAAGCAATAGCATCACAAATTTCACAA
ATAAAGCATTTTTTTCACTGCATTCTAGTTGTGGTTTGTCCAAACTCATCAATGTATCTTATCATGTCTG
TATACCGTCGACCTCTAGCTAGAGCTTGGCGTAATCATGGTCATAGCTGTTTCCTGTGTGAAATTGTTAT
CCGCTCACAATTCCACACAACATACGAGCCGGAAGCATAAAGTGTAAAGCCTGGGGTGCCTAATGAGTGA
GCTAACTCACATTAATTGCGTTGCGCTCACTGCCCGCTTTCCAGTCGGGAAACCTGTCGTGCCAGCTGCA
TTAATGAATCGGCCAACGCGCGGGGAGAGGCGGTTTGCGTATTGGGCGCTCTTCCGCTTCCTCGCTCACT
GACTCGCTGCGCTCGGTCGTTCGGCTGCGGCGAGCGGTATCAGCTCACTCAAAGGCGGTAATACGGTTAT
CCACAGAATCAGGGGATAACGCAGGAAAGAACATGTGAGCAAAAGGCCAGCAAAAGGCCAGGAACCGTAA
AAAGGCCGCGTTGCTGGCGTTTTTCCATAGGCTCCGCCCCCCTGACGAGCATCACAAAAATCGACGCTCA
AGTCAGAGGTGGCGAAACCCGACAGGACTATAAAGATACCAGGCGTTTCCCCCTGGAAGCTCCCTCGTGC
GCTCTCCTGTTCCGACCCTGCCGCTTACCGGATACCTGTCCGCCTTTCTCCCTTCGGGAAGCGTGGCGCT
TTCTCATAGCTCACGCTGTAGGTATCTCAGTTCGGTGTAGGTCGTTCGCTCCAAGCTGGGCTGTGTGCAC
GAACCCCCCGTTCAGCCCGACCGCTGCGCCTTATCCGGTAACTATCGTCTTGAGTCCAACCCGGTAAGAC
ACGACTTATCGCCACTGGCAGCAGCCACTGGTAACAGGATTAGCAGAGCGAGGTATGTAGGCGGTGCTAC
AGAGTTCTTGAAGTGGTGGCCTAACTACGGCTACACTAGAAGAACAGTATTTGGTATCTGCGCTCTGCTG
AAGCCAGTTACCTTCGGAAAAAGAGTTGGTAGCTCTTGATCCGGCAAACAAACCACCGCTGGTAGCGGTG
GTTTTTTTGTTTGCAAGCAGCAGATTACGCGCAGAAAAAAAGGATCTCAAGAAGATCCTTTGATCTTTTC
TACGGGGTCTGACGCTCAGTGGAACGAAAACTCACGTTAAGGGATTTTGGTCATGAGATTATCAAAAAGG
ATCTTCACCTAGATCCTTTTAAATTAAAAATGAAGTTTTAAATCAATCTAAAGTATATATGAGTAAACTT
GGTCTGACAGTTACCAATGCTTAATCAGTGAGGCACCTATCTCAGCGATCTGTCTATTTCGTTCATCCAT
AGTTGCCTGACTCCCCGTCGTGTAGATAACTACGATACGGGAGGGCTTACCATCTGGCCCCAGTGCTGCA
ATGATACCGCGAGACCCACGCTCACCGGCTCCAGATTTATCAGCAATAAACCAGCCAGCCGGAAGGGCCG
AGCGCAGAAGTGGTCCTGCAACTTTATCCGCCTCCATCCAGTCTATTAATTGTTGCCGGGAAGCTAGAGT
AAGTAGTTCGCCAGTTAATAGTTTGCGCAACGTTGTTGCCATTGCTACAGGCATCGTGGTGTCACGCTCG
TCGTTTGGTATGGCTTCATTCAGCTCCGGTTCCCAACGATCAAGGCGAGTTACATGATCCCCCATGTTGT
GCAAAAAAGCGGTTAGCTCCTTCGGTCCTCCGATCGTTGTCAGAAGTAAGTTGGCCGCAGTGTTATCACT
CATGGTTATGGCAGCACTGCATAATTCTCTTACTGTCATGCCATCCGTAAGATGCTTTTCTGTGACTGGT
GAGTACTCAACCAAGTCATTCTGAGAATAGTGTATGCGGCGACCGAGTTGCTCTTGCCCGGCGTCAATAC
GGGATAATACCGCGCCACATAGCAGAACTTTAAAAGTGCTCATCATTGGAAAACGTTCTTCGGGGCGAAA
ACTCTCAAGGATCTTACCGCTGTTGAGATCCAGTTCGATGTAACCCACTCGTGCACCCAACTGATCTTCA
GCATCTTTTACTTTCACCAGCGTTTCTGGGTGAGCAAAAACAGGAAGGCAAAATGCCGCAAAAAAGGGAA
TAAGGGCGACACGGAAATGTTGAATACTCATACTCTTCCTTTTTCAATATTATTGAAGCATTTATCAGGG
TTATTGTCTCATGAGCGGATACATATTTGAATGTATTTAGAAAAATAAACAAATAGGGGTTCCGCGCACA
TTTCCCCGAAAAGTGCCACCTGAC
Features (pLannotate 1.2.2; 32 found; start..end, strand, type, name):
     31..83      -  misc_feature   bom (fragment): basis of mobility region from pBR322
    238..617     +  enhancer       CMV enhancer: human cytomegalovirus immediate early enhancer
    618..817     +  promoter       CMV promoter: human cytomegalovirus (CMV) immediate early promoter
    835..1015    +  LTR            5' LTR (truncated): truncated 5' long terminal repeat (LTR) from HIV-1
   1062..1187    +  misc_feature   HIV-1 Ψ: packaging signal of human immunodeficiency virus type 1
   1171..1534    +  CDS            HIV-1 gag (fragment): gag protein from human immunodeficiency virus 1; gag
   1680..1913    +  misc_feature   RRE: The Rev response element (RRE) of HIV-1 allows for Rev-dependent mRNA export from the nucleus to the cytoplasm.
   2290..2390    +  CDS            Rev (fragment): human immunodeficiency virus 1 (HIV-1) Rev protein; rev; enhances nuclear export of unspliced and incompletely spliced viral mRNAs
   2440..2557    +  misc_feature   cPPT/CTS: central polypurine tract and central termination sequence of HIV-1
   2630..3808    +  promoter       EF-1α promoter: strong constitutive promoter for human elongation factor EF-1α
   3824..7507    +  CDS            LbCpf1: CRISPR-associated protein from Lachnospiraceae bacterium ND2006 (Zetsche et al., 2015)
   7655..9505    +  CDS            p300 core: catalytic histone acetyltransferase core of the human E1A-associated protein p300 (Delvecchio et al., 2013); EP300
   9572..9967    +  CDS            BSD: blasticidin S deaminase; Aspergillus terreus BSD; confers resistance to blasticidin
   9977..10001   +  misc_feature   MCS (fragment): pBluescript multiple cloning site
  10001..10589   +  misc_feature   WPRE: woodchuck hepatitis virus posttranscriptional regulatory element
  10526..11107   +  CDS            nef (fragment): NEF_HV1H2 - Experimental evidence at protein level: Swiss-Prot protein existence level 1. Extracellular Nef protein targets CD4(+) T-lymphocytes for apoptosis by interacting with CXCR4 surface receptors. From Human immunodeficiency virus type 1 group M subtype B (isolate HXB2) (HIV-1).
  11114..11294   +  LTR            5' LTR (truncated): truncated 5' long terminal repeat (LTR) from HIV-1
  11326..11550   +  polyA_signal   bGH poly(A) signal: bovine growth hormone polyadenylation signal
  11554..11575   +  promoter       SV40 promoter (fragment): SV40 enhancer and early promoter
  11596..12024   +  rep_origin     f1 ori (sequence partly withheld): f1 bacteriophage origin of replication; arrow indicates direction of (+) strand synthesis
  12038..12367   +  promoter       SV40 promoter: SV40 enhancer and early promoter
  12415..12462   +  promoter       EM7 promoter: synthetic bacterial promoter&nbsp
  12481..12855   +  CDS            BleoR: antibiotic-binding protein; Sh ble from Streptoalloteichus hindustanus; confers resistance to bleomycin, phleomycin, and Zeocin™
  12865..12990   +  CDS            ble (fragment): BLE_KLEPN - Experimental evidence at protein level: Swiss-Prot protein existence level 1. Binding protein with a strong affinity to the bleomycin family of antibiotics. Binds to CL990; an antimitotic-antibiotic compound. From Klebsiella pneumoniae.
  12985..13106   +  polyA_signal   SV40 poly(A) signal: SV40 polyadenylation signal
  13177..13199   -  protein_bind   lac operator (fragment): The lac repressor binds to the lac operator to inhibit transcription in E. coli. This inhibition can be relieved by adding lactose or isopropyl-β-D-thiogalactopyranoside (IPTG). lac repressor encoded by lacI
  13203..13233   -  promoter       lac promoter: promoter for the E. coli lac operon
  13248..13269   -  protein_bind   CAP binding site: CAP binding activates transcription in the presence of cAMP. E. coli catabolite activator protein
  13282..13374   -  CDS            lacI (fragment): lac repressor; lacI; The lac repressor binds to the lac operator to inhibit transcription in E. coli. This inhibition can be relieved by adding lactose or isopropyl-β-D-thiogalactopyranoside (IPTG).
  13557..14145   -  rep_origin     ori: high-copy-number ColE1/pMB1/pBR322/pUC origin of replication
  14316..15176   -  CDS            AmpR: β-lactamase; bla; confers resistance to ampicillin, carbenicillin, and related antibiotics
  15177..15281   -  promoter       AmpR promoter: bla
