[The description below was written by a language model from this plasmid's Addgene catalogue record and pLannotate feature annotations shown in this document.]
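Description:
SM269_EF1A-dHyperLbCas12a-P300-T2A-BlastR is a 15.3 kb lentiviral transfer plasmid built on the pFUGW backbone for mammalian expression of a Cas12a-based epigenome-editing activator. It is maintained in E. coli through a high-copy ColE1/pUC-type origin with ampicillin selection (AmpR under its own bla promoter). The backbone also carries an f1 origin and an SV40/EM7-driven BleoR (Zeocin resistance) cassette that lies outside the viral genome. The lentiviral portion has a CMV enhancer/promoter fused to a truncated HIV-1 5' LTR, which drives production of the genomic RNA in packaging cells. This is followed by the Ψ packaging signal with a gag fragment, the RRE for Rev-dependent nuclear export, and the cPPT/CTS. Downstream of the payload are a WPRE to boost transcript expression, a truncated 3' LTR and a bGH polyadenylation signal.

The payload is a single EF-1α promoter-driven open reading frame. It encodes LbCas12a (LbCpf1, from Lachnospiraceae bacterium ND2006) carrying D156R, D235R, E292R, E350R and D832A, the combination the record names dHyperLbCas12a, with the "d" prefix denoting a nuclease-dead enzyme. This protein is fused to the catalytic histone acetyltransferase core of human p300. According to the construct name, a T2A self-cleaving peptide links the fusion to blasticidin S deaminase, although the T2A itself is not annotated in the feature table. This arrangement lets transduced cells be selected with blasticidin while both proteins come from one transcript. No crRNA expression cassette is annotated, so guide RNAs would presumably be supplied separately. The stated purpose is mammalian expression of dHyperLbCas12a-P300 with a blasticidin marker. The associated publication concerns dHyperCas12a for multiplexed CRISPR interference screens, and this P300 fusion would instead deposit activating acetylation at targeted loci.
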