Addgene plasmid #244207: SM269_EF1A-dHyperLbCas12a-P300-T2A-BlastR
Purpose: Mammalian expression of dHyperLbCas12a-P300 with Blasticidin resistance selectable marker
Depositing lab: Tim Reddy. Depositing organization: Duke University. Publication: dHyperCas12a enables multiplexed CRISPRi screens. Melore SM, McRoberts Amador CD, Hamilton MC, Gersbach CA, Reddy TE. Nat Commun. 2026 Feb 12. doi: 10.1038/s41467-026-69090-z. PubMed 41673027.
Backbone
  Vector backbone: pFUGW
  Vector type: Mammalian Expression, Lentiviral, CRISPR
Growth in bacteria
  Bacterial resistance: Ampicillin, 100 μg/mL
  Growth temperature: 30°C
  Growth strain: NEB Stable
  Copy number: High Copy
Gene/Insert
  Gene/Insert name: dHyperLbCas12a-P300
  Species: Synthetic
  Mutation: dHyperLbCas12a: D156R, D235R, E292R, E350R, and D832A
  Cloning method: Gibson Cloning
Terms and licenses: Academic/Nonprofit Terms; Industry Terms: Not Available to Industry
Depositor comments: Please visit https://doi.org/10.1101/2024.07.08.602263 for bioRxiv preprint.
How to cite: SM269_EF1A-dHyperLbCas12a-P300-T2A-BlastR was a gift from Tim Reddy (Addgene plasmid # 244207 ; http://n2t.net/addgene:244207 ; RRID:Addgene_244207)
